>Addgene plasmid #35610 | pCI-neo:β2-365AAQA368 L349M | depositor full sequence | sequence record 43766 | pCI-neo:β2-365AAQA368 L349M sequence 7027 bps
TCAATATTGGCCATTAGCCATATTATTCATTGGTTATATAGCATAAATCAATATTGGCTATTGGCCATTG
CATACGTTGTATCTATATCATAATATGTACATTTATATTGGCTCATGTCCAATATGACCGCCATGTTGGC
ATTGATTATTGACTAGTTATTAATAGTAATCAATTACGGGGTCATTAGTTCATAGCCCATATATGGAGTT
CCGCGTTACATAACTTACGGTAAATGGCCCGCCTGGCTGACCGCCCAACGACCCCCGCCCATTGACGTCA
ATAATGACGTATGTTCCCATAGTAACGCCAATAGGGACTTTCCATTGACGTCAATGGGTGGAGTATTTAC
GGTAAACTGCCCACTTGGCAGTACATCAAGTGTATCATATGCCAAGTCCGCCCCCTATTGACGTCAATGA
CGGTAAATGGCCCGCCTGGCATTATGCCCAGTACATGACCTTACGGGACTTTCCTACTTGGCAGTACATC
TACGTATTAGTCATCGCTATTACCATGGTGATGCGGTTTTGGCAGTACACCAATGGGCGTGGATAGCGGT
TTGACTCACGGGGATTTCCAAGTCTCCACCCCATTGACGTCAATGGGAGTTTGTTTTGGCACCAAAATCA
ACGGGACTTTCCAAAATGTCGTAACAACTGCGATCGCCCGCCCCGTTGACGCAAATGGGCGGTAGGCGTG
TACGGTGGGAGGTCTATATAAGCAGAGCTCGTTTAGTGAACCGTCAGATCACTAGAAGCTTTATTGCGGT
AGTTTATCACAGTTAAATTGCTAACGCAGTCAGTGCTTCTGACACAACAGTCTCGAACTTAAGCTGCAGT
GACTCTCTTAAGGTAGCCTTGCAGAAGTTGGTCGTGAGGCACTGGGCAGGTAAGTATCAAGGTTACAAGA
CAGGTTTAAGGAGACCAATAGAAACTGGGCTTGTCGAGACAGAGAAGACTCTTGCGTTTCTGATAGGCAC
CTATTGGTCTTACTGACATCCACTTTGCCTTTCTCTCCACAGGTGTCCACTCCCAGTTCAATTACAGCTC
TTAAGGCTAGAGTACTTAATACGACTCACTATAGGCTAGCCTCGAGAATTCCGCTATGTAAGCGGAATGG
CCCGGTGCTCCAACTCTATGGGGCTGCTGTTCAGCTTTGGCCTCCTTTGGCTGTGTTCAGGGGTTTTGGG
TACTGACACACACGAGCGGCTGGTGGAGCATCTCTTGGATCCTTCCCGCTATAACAAGCTGATCCGACCA
GCTACTAATGGCTCTGAGCTGGTGACTGTACAGCTCATGGTATCATTGGCACAGCTCATCAGTGTGCACG
AGCGGGAGCAGATCATGACCACCAACGTCTGGCTGACCCAGGAGTGGGAAGATTATCGCCTCACATGGAA
GCCTGAGGATTTCGACAATATGAAGAAAGTCCGACTCCCTTCTAAGCACATCTGGCTCCCAGATGTGGTT
CTATACAACAATGCTGACGGCATGTACGAAGTCTCCTTCTATTCCAATGCTGTGGTCTCCTATGATGGCA
GCATCTTTTGGCTACCGCCTGCCATCTACAAGATCGCATGCAAGATTGAGGTGAAGCACTTCCCATTTGA
CCAKCAGAACTGCACCATGAAGTTCCGCTCCTGGACCTACGACCGCACTGAGATTGACCTGRTGCTCWAA
AGCKATGTGGCCAGCCTGGACGACTTCACACCTAGTGGGGAGTGGGACATCATCGCACTGTCAGGCCGAC
GCAACGAGAACCCAGACGACTCCACCTACGTGGACATCACCTACGACTTCATCATTCGTCGMAAACCGMT
CTTCTACACCATCAACCTCATCATCCCCTGCGTACTCATCACCTCGCTGGSCATCCTGGTCTTCTACCTG
CCCTCAGACTGTGGTGAAAAGATGACACTTTGTATTTCTGTGCTGCTGGCGCTCACGGTGTTCCTGCTGC
TCATCTCCAAGATTGTGCCTCCCACCTCCCTCGACGTACCGCTGGTGGGAAAGTACCTCATGTTCACCAT
GGTGCTAGTCACCTTCTCCATCGTCACTAGCGTGTGTGTGCTCAATGTGCACCACCGTTCGCCTACCACG
CACACCATGGCGCCCTGGGTCAAGGTGGTCTTCCTGGAGAAGCTGCCCACCCTCCTCTTCATGCAGCAGC
CACGCCACCGCTGTGCACGTCAACGCCTGCGCTTGCGAGCTGCCCAGGCTGAACGTGAGGGGGCAGGCAC
ACTATTCTTCCGCGAAGGTCCTGCAGCTGACCCATGTACCTGCTTTGTCAATCCTGCATCAATGCAGGGC
TTGGCTGGGGCTTTCCAGGCTGAGCCCGCTGCAGCCGGTCTGGGGCGCTCGATGGGCCCATGCAGCTGTG
GCCTCCGGGAAGCTGTGGACGGTGTACGCTTCATTGCGGACCATATGCGAAGTGAAGATGATGACCAGAG
TGTGAGGGAGGATTGGAAATACGTTGCCATGGTGATCGACCGCCTGTTCCTCTGGATCTTTGTCTTTGTC
TGTGTCTTTGGGACCATTGGCATGTTCCTGCAGCCTCTCTTCCAGAACTACACTGCCACGACCTTCCTTC
ACTCTGACCACTCAGCTCCCAGCTCCAAGTGAGGTCTCTCATTTGCAGCTCCTCAAGGGCGAATTCACGC
GTGGTACCTCTAGAGTCGACCCGGGCGGCCGCTTCCCTTTAGTGAGGGTTAATGCTTCGAGCAGACATGA
TAAGATACATTGATGAGTTTGGACAAACCACAACTAGAATGCAGTGAAAAAAATGCTTTATTTGTGAAAT
TTGTGATGCTATTGCTTTATTTGTAACCATTATAAGCTGCAATAAACAAGTTAACAACAACAATTGCATT
CATTTTATGTTTCAGGTTCAGGGGGAGATGTGGGAGGTTTTTTAAAGCAAGTAAAACCTCTACAAATGTG
GTAAAATCCGATAAGGATCGATCCGGGCTGGCGTAATAGCGAAGAGGCCCGCACCGATCGCCCTTCCCAA
CAGTTGCGCAGCCTGAATGGCGAATGG
[124 nt withheld, positions 3038-3161]
C
[91 nt withheld, positions 3163-3253]
A
[49 nt withheld, positions 3255-3303]
CCTTTGACGTTGGAGTCCACGTTCTTT
[37 nt withheld, positions 3331-3367]
ACCCTATCTCGGTCTATTCTTTTGATTTATAAGGGATTTTGCCGATTTCGGCCTATTGGTTAAAAAATGA
GCTGATTTAACAAAAATTTAACGCGAATTTTAACAAAATATTAACGCTTACAATTTCCTGATGCGGTATT
TTCTCCTTACGCATCTGTGCGGTATTTCACACCGCATACGCGGATCTGCGCAGCACCATGGCCTGAAATA
ACCTCTGAAAGAGGAACTTGGTTAGGTACCTTCTGAGGCGGAAAGAACCAGCTGTGGAATGTGTGTCAGT
TAGGGTGTGGAAAGTCCCCAGGCTCCCCAGCAGGCAGAAGTATGCAAAGCATGCATCTCAATTAGTCAGC
AACCAGGTGTGGAAAGTCCCCAGGCTCCCCAGCAGGCAGAAGTATGCAAAGCATGCATCTCAATTAGTCA
GCAACCATAGTCCCGCCCCTAACTCCGCCCATCCCGCCCCTAACTCCGCCCAGTTCCGCCCATTCTCCGC
CCCATGGCTGACTAATTTTTTTTATTTATGCAGAGGCCGAGGCCGCCTCGGCCTCTGAGCTATTCCAGAA
GTAGTGAGGAGGCTTTTTTGGAGGCCTAGGCTTTTGCAAAAAGCTTGATTCTTCTGACACAACAGTCTCG
AACTTAAGGCTAGAGCCACCATGATTGAACAAGATGGATTGCACGCAGGTTCTCCGGCCGCTTGGGTGGA
GAGGCTATTCGGCTATGACTGGGCACAACAGACAATCGGCTGCTCTGATGCCGCCGTGTTCCGGCTGTCA
GCGCAGGGGCGCCCGGTTCTTTTTGTCAAGACCGACCTGTCCGGTGCCCTGAATGAACTGCAGGACGAGG
CAGCGCGGCTATCGTGGCTGGCCACGACGGGCGTTCCTTGCGCAGCTGTGCTCGACGTTGTCACTGAAGC
GGGAAGGGACTGGCTGCTATTGGGCGAAGTGCCGGGGCAGGATCTCCTGTCATCTCACCTTGCTCCTGCC
GAGAAAGTATCCATCATGGCTGATGCAATGCGGCGGCTGCATACGCTTGATCCGGCTACCTGCCCATTCG
ACCACCAAGCGAAACATCGCATCGAGCGAGCACGTACTCGGATGGAAGCCGGTCTTGTCGATCAGGATGA
TCTGGACGAAGAGCATCAGGGGCTCGCGCCAGCCGAACTGTTCGCCAGGCTCAAGGCGCGCATGCCCGAC
GGCGAGGATCTCGTCGTGACCCATGGCGATGCCTGCTTGCCGAATATCATGGTGGAAAATGGCCGCTTTT
CTGGATTCATCGACTGTGGCCGGCTGGGTGTGGCGGACCGCTATCAGGACATAGCGTTGGCTACCCGTGA
TATTGCTGAAGAGCTTGGCGGCGAATGGGCTGACCGCTTCCTCGTGCTTTACGGTATCGCCGCTCCCGAT
TCGCAGCGCATCGCCTTCTATCGCCTTCTTGACGAGTTCTTCTGAGCGGGACTCTGGGGTTCGAAATGAC
CGACCAAGCGACGCCCAACCTGCCATCACGATGGCCGCAATAAAATATCTTTATTTTCATTACATCTGTG
TGTTGGTTTTTTGTGTGAATCGATAGCGATAAGGATCCGCGTATGGTGCACTCTCAGTACAATCTGCTCT
GATGCCGCATAGTTAAGCCAGCCCCGACACCCGCCAACACCCGCTGACGCGCCCTGACGGGCTTGTCTGC
TCCCGGCATCCGCTTACAGACAAGCTGTGACCGTCTCCGGGAGCTGCATGTGTCAGAGGTTTTCACCGTC
ATCACCGAAACGCGCGAGACGAAAGGGCCTCGTGATACGCCTATTTTTATAGGTTAATGTCATGATAATA
ATGGTTTCTTAGACGTCAGGTGGCACTTTTCGGGGAAATGTGCGCGGAACCCCTATTTGTTTATTTTTCT
AAATACATTCAAATATGTATCCGCTCATGAGACAATAACCCTGATAAATGCTTCAATAATATTGAAAAAG
GAAGAGTATGAGTATTCAACATTTCCGTGTCGCCCTTATTCCCTTTTTTGCGGCATTTTGCCTTCCTGTT
TTTGCTCACCCAGAAACGCTGGTGAAAGTAAAAGATGCTGAAGATCAGTTGGGTGCACGAGTGGGTTACA
TCGAACTGGATCTCAACAGCGGTAAGATCCTTGAGAGTTTTCGCCCCGAAGAACGTTTTCCAATGATGAG
CACTTTTAAAGTTCTGCTATGTGGCGCGGTATTATCCCGTATTGACGCCGGGCAAGAGCAACTCGGTCGC
CGCATACACTATTCTCAGAATGACTTGGTTGAGTACTCACCAGTCACAGAAAAGCATCTTACGGATGGCA
TGACAGTAAGAGAATTATGCAGTGCTGCCATAACCATGAGTGATAACACTGCGGCCAACTTACTTCTGAC
AACGATCGGAGGACCGAAGGAGCTAACCGCTTTTTTGCACAACATGGGGGATCATGTAACTCGCCTTGAT
CGTTGGGAACCGGAGCTGAATGAAGCCATACCAAACGACGAGCGTGACACCACGATGCCTGTAGCAATGG
CAACAACGTTGCGCAAACTATTAACTGGCGAACTACTTACTCTAGCTTCCCGGCAACAATTAATAGACTG
GATGGAGGCGGATAAAGTTGCAGGACCACTTCTGCGCTCGGCCCTTCCGGCTGGCTGGTTTATTGCTGAT
AAATCTGGAGCCGGTGAGCGTGGGTCTCGCGGTATCATTGCAGCACTGGGGCCAGATGGTAAGCCCTCCC
GTATCGTAGTTATCTACACGACGGGGAGTCAGGCAACTATGGATGAACGAAATAGACAGATCGCTGAGAT
AGGTGCCTCACTGATTAAGCATTGGTAACTGTCAGACCAAGTTTACTCATATATACTTTAGATTGATTTA
AAACTTCATTTTTAATTTAAAAGGATCTAGGTGAAGATCCTTTTTGATAATCTCATGACCAAAATCCCTT
AACGTGAGTTTTCGTTCCACTGAGCGTCAGACCCCGTAGAAAAGATCAAAGGATCTTCTTGAGATCCTTT
TTTTCTGCGCGTAATCTGCTGCTTGCAAACAAAAAAACCACCGCTACCAGCGGTGGTTTGTTTGCCGGAT
CAAGAGCTACCAACTCTTTTTCCGAAGGTAACTGGCTTCAGCAGAGCGCAGATACCAAATACTGTTCTTC
TAGTGTAGCCGTAGTTAGGCCACCACTTCAAGAACTCTGTAGCACCGCCTACATACCTCGCTCTGCTAAT
CCTGTTACCAGTGGCTGCTGCCAGTGGCGATAAGTCGTGTCTTACCGGGTTGGACTCAAGACGATAGTTA
CCGGATAAGGCGCAGCGGTCGGGCTGAACGGGGGGTTCGTGCACACAGCCCAGCTTGGAGCGAACGACCT
ACACCGAACTGAGATACCTACAGCGTGAGCTATGAGAAAGCGCCACGCTTCCCGAAGGGAGAAAGGCGGA
CAGGTATCCGGTAAGCGGCAGGGTCGGAACAGGAGAGCGCACGAGGGAGCTTCCAGGGGGAAACGCCTGG
TATCTTTATAGTCCTGTCGGGTTTCGCCACCTCTGACTTGAGCGTCGATTTTTGTGATGCTCGTCAGGGG
GGCGGAGCCTATGGAAAAACGCCAGCAACGCGGCCTTTTTACGGTTCCTGGCCTTTTGCTGGCCTTTTGC
TCACATGGCTCGACAGATCT
Features (pLannotate 1.2.2; 19 found; start..end, strand, type, name):
    140..517     +  enhancer       CMV enhancer: human cytomegalovirus immediate early enhancer
    518..729     +  promoter       CMV promoter: human cytomegalovirus (CMV) immediate early promoter
    890..1022    +  intron         chimeric intron: chimera between introns from human β-globin and immunoglobulin heavy chain genes
   1067..1085    +  promoter       T7 promoter: promoter for bacteriophage T7 RNA polymerase
   1117..2619    +  CDS            Chrnb2: ACHB2_RAT - Also known as Acrb2. Experimental evidence at protein level: Swiss-Prot protein existence level 1. After binding acetylcholine, the AChR responds by an extensive change in conformation that affects all subunits and leads to opening of an ion-conducting channel across the plasma membrane permeable to sodiun ions. From Rattus norvegicus (Rat).
   2696..2713    -  promoter       T3 promoter (fragment): promoter for bacteriophage T3 RNA polymerase
   2731..2852    -  polyA_signal   SV40 poly(A) signal: SV40 polyadenylation signal
   2875..2943    -  CDS            large T antigen (fragment): large T antigen from SV40 (simian virus 40)
   2967..3034    +  CDS            lacZα (fragment): LacZα fragment of β-galactosidase; lacZ fragment
   3038..3466    +  rep_origin     f1 ori (sequence partly withheld): f1 bacteriophage origin of replication; arrow indicates direction of (+) strand synthesis
   3494..3545    -  misc_feature   bom (fragment): basis of mobility region from pBR322
   3610..3967    +  promoter       SV40 promoter: SV40 enhancer and early promoter
   4018..4809    +  CDS            neo: KKA2_KLEPN - Also known as kan, nptII. Experimental evidence at protein level: Swiss-Prot protein existence level 1. Resistance to kanamycin, neomycin, paromomycin, ribostamycin, butirosin and gentamicin B. From Klebsiella pneumoniae.
   4876..4924    +  polyA_signal   poly(A) signal: synthetic polyadenylation signal
   4944..4998    -  misc_feature   bom (fragment): basis of mobility region from pBR322
   5100..5135    -  CDS            rop (fragment): Rop protein, which maintains plasmids at low copy number; rop
   5230..5334    +  promoter       AmpR promoter: bla
   5335..6195    +  CDS            AmpR: β-lactamase; bla; confers resistance to ampicillin, carbenicillin, and related antibiotics
   6366..6954    +  rep_origin     ori: high-copy-number ColE1/pMB1/pBR322/pUC origin of replication
