[The description below was written by a language model from this plasmid's Addgene catalogue record and pLannotate feature annotations shown in this document.]
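Description:
pCI-neo:β2-365AAQA368 L349M is a mammalian expression plasmid built on the Promega pCI-neo backbone that carries a doubly mutated mouse nicotinic acetylcholine receptor β2 subunit (Chrnb2, from mouse strain 129; also called B2-DM). It is propagated in E. coli as a high-copy plasmid through a ColE1/pUC-type origin with ampicillin selection from the β-lactamase gene, and it also contains an f1 origin for single-stranded DNA production. For selection in mammalian cells, a separate cassette places the neomycin phosphotransferase gene under the SV40 enhancer/early promoter with a synthetic polyadenylation signal, allowing G418 selection of stable transfectants.

The roughly 1.5 kb β2 coding sequence was inserted at an EcoRI site that is retained on both sides. It sits downstream of the human CMV immediate-early enhancer and promoter and a chimeric β-globin/immunoglobulin intron, which generally improves transcript processing and expression, and it is followed by the SV40 late polyadenylation signal. T7 and T3 phage promoters flank the insert and serve as sequencing primer sites. The automated annotation matched the open reading frame to the rat Chrnb2 protein, but this reflects a close homologue in the reference database; the catalogue entry identifies the insert as mouse.

The insert carries two changes, L349M and a substitution giving AAQA at residues 365–368. The record does not explain their functional purpose. The associated publication concerns nicotine-induced up-regulation of α4β2 receptors, ER exit sites and stoichiometry-dependent chaperoning, so the construct is suited to co-expression with an α4 subunit in cultured mammalian cells to study receptor assembly and trafficking. No tag or fluorescent reporter is annotated.
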