Addgene plasmid #35610: pCI-neo:β2-365AAQA368 L349M
Depositing lab: Henry Lester. Depositing organization: California Institute of Technology. Publication: Nicotine up-regulates alpha4beta2 nicotinic receptors and ER exit sites via stoichiometry-dependent chaperoning. Srinivasan R, Pantoja R, Moss FJ, Mackey ED, Son CD, Miwa J, Lester HA. J Gen Physiol. 2011 Jan;137(1):59-79. 10.1085/jgp.201010532 PubMed 21187334.
Backbone
  Vector backbone: pCI-neo
  Backbone manufacturer: Promega
  Backbone size w/o insert (bp): 5472
  Vector type: Mammalian Expression
  Selectable markers: Neomycin (select with G418)
Growth in bacteria
  Bacterial resistance: Ampicillin, 100 μg/mL
  Growth temperature: 37°C
  Growth strain: Top10
  Copy number: High Copy
Gene/Insert
  Gene/Insert name: nAChR beta2 L349M 365AAQA368 (alt names: B2 double mutant; B2-DM)
  Species: M. musculus (mouse); mouse strain 129
  Insert size (bp): 1555
  Mutation: L349M and 365AAQA368
  GenBank ID: BC065103
  Entrez Gene: Chrnb2 (a.k.a. Acrb-2, Acrb2, C030030P04Rik, [b]2-nAchR)
  Promoter: CMV
  Cloning method: Restriction Enzyme; 5′ cloning site EcoRI (not destroyed); 3′ cloning site EcoRI (not destroyed)
  Sequencing primers: 5′ T7; 3′ T3
Resource information
  A portion of this plasmid was derived from a plasmid made by: J. Stitzel (University of Colorado, Boulder, CO)
Terms and licenses: Academic/Nonprofit Terms; Industry Terms: Not Available to Industry
How to cite: pCI-neo:β2-365AAQA368 L349M was a gift from Henry Lester (Addgene plasmid # 35610 ; http://n2t.net/addgene:35610 ; RRID:Addgene_35610)
