>Addgene plasmid #35610 | pCI-neo:β2-365AAQA368 L349M | addgene partial sequence | sequence record 47735 | EBV-rev 5'-GTGGTTTGTCCAAACTCATC-3'
CACTAAAGGGAAGCGGCCGCCCGGGTCGACTCTAGAGGTACCACGCGTGAATTCGCCCTTGAGGAGCTGC
AAATGAGAGACCTCACTTGGAGCTGGGAGCTGAGTGGTCAGAGTGAAGGAAGGTCGTGGCAGTGTAGTTC
TGGAAGAGAGGCTGCAGGAACATGCCAATGGTCCCAAAGACACAGACAAAGACAAAGATCCAGAGGAACA
GGCGGTCGATCACCATGGCAACGTATTTCCAATCCTCCCTCACACTCTGGTCATCATCTTCACTTCGCAT
ATGGTCCGCAATGAAGCGTACACCGTCCACAGCTTCCCGGAGGCCACAGCTGCATGGGCCCATCGAGCGC
CCCAGACCGGCTGCAGCGGGCTCAGCCTGGAAAGCCCCAGCCAAGCCCTGCATTGATGCAGGATTGACAA
AGCAGGTACATGGGTCAGCTGCAGGACCTTTGCGGAAGAATAGTGTGCCTGCCCCCTCACGTTCAGCCTG
GGCAGCTCGCAAGCGCAGGCGTTGACGTGCACAGCGGTGGCGTGGCTGCTGCATGAAGAGGAGGGTGGGC
AGCTTCTCCAGGAAGACCACCTTGACCCAGGGCGCCATGGTGTGCGTGGTAGGCGAACNGTGGTGCACAT
TGAGCACACACACGCTAGTGACGATGGAGAAGGTGACTAGCACCATGGTGAACATGAGGTACTTTCCCAC
CAGCGGTACGTCGAGGGAGGTGGGAGGCACAATCTTGGAGATGAGCAGCAGGAACACCGTGAGCGCCAGC
AGCACAGAAATACAAAGTGTCATCTTTTCACCACAGTCTGA
